Addgene plasmid #242456: pAAV-Ef1a-Coff/Fon-taCasp3-T2A-TEVp-WPRE3-BGHpA
Purpose: AAV plasmid for expressing taCaspase-3 and T2A linked TEVp for caspase mediated cell ablation, and an intersectional strategy for Cre-off and Flp-on expression. See comments for more detail.
Depositing lab: Andrew Steele. Depositing organization: California State Polytechnic University, Pomona.
Backbone
  Vector backbone: pAAV[Exp]:WPRE
  Backbone manufacturer: Vector Builder
  Backbone size w/o insert (bp): 4986
  Total vector size (bp): 6603
  Vector type: Mammalian Expression
Growth in bacteria
  Bacterial resistance: Ampicillin, 100 μg/mL
  Growth temperature: 30°C
  Growth strain: NEB Stable
  Copy number: High Copy
Gene/Insert
  Gene/Insert name: Caspase 3
  Species: H. sapiens (human), Synthetic
  Insert size (bp): 1617
  Entrez Gene: CASP3 (a.k.a. CPP32, CPP32B, SCA-1)
  Promoter: Ef1a
  Cloning method: Unknown
  Sequencing primers: 5′ Ef1a
Resource information
  A portion of this plasmid was derived from a plasmid made by: Vector Builder
Terms and licenses: Academic/Nonprofit Terms; Industry Terms: Not Available to Industry
Depositor comments: This AAV construct expresses taCaspase-3 and T2A linked TEVp using the design of Dr. Nirao Shah for caspase mediated cell ablation (Yang et al. 2013 Cell. https://doi.org/10.1016/j.cell.2013.04.017. PubMed 23663785) and an intersectional strategy for Cre-off and Flp-on expression. Note that the Intersect strategy used here does not make use of "introns" as initially designed by the Deisseroth lab (Fenno et al. 2014 Nat Methods. https://doi.org/10.1038/nmeth.2996. PubMed 24908100). Rather it uses loxP sites in the same orientation to facilitate a Cre-mediated deletion for "off" and inverted FRT sites to facilitate a Flp-mediated inversion for "on".
How to cite: pAAV-Ef1a-Coff/Fon-taCasp3-T2A-TEVp-WPRE3-BGHpA was a gift from Andrew Steele (Addgene plasmid # 242456 ; http://n2t.net/addgene:242456 ; RRID:Addgene_242456)
