[The description below was written by a language model from this plasmid's Addgene catalogue record and pLannotate feature annotations shown in this document.]
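Description:
pAAV-Ef1a-Coff/Fon-taCasp3-T2A-TEVp-WPRE3-BGHpA is a 6.6 kb AAV transfer plasmid for mammalian expression, built on a commercial pAAV[Exp] backbone and designed for recombinase-gated ablation of defined cell populations. It is maintained in E. coli through a high-copy ColE1/pUC-type origin with ampicillin selection (AmpR), and also carries an f1 origin. Two AAV2 inverted terminal repeats flank the expression cassette, allowing it to be packaged into recombinant AAV particles. Residual Gateway attB sites mark the junctions where the modules were assembled.

Between the ITRs, the human EF-1α promoter with its intron A drives a roughly 1.6 kb insert encoding taCasp3, a human caspase-3 derivative that is activated by TEV protease. It is joined through a self-cleaving T2A peptide to the TEV protease itself, so both proteins come from one transcript and the protease triggers caspase-mediated, cell-autonomous apoptosis. A shortened WPRE (WPRE3) and the bovine growth hormone polyadenylation signal follow, to enhance and terminate expression.

In the plasmid the coding sequence lies in antisense orientation relative to the promoter, between two oppositely oriented minimal FRT sites, so Flp inverts it into the sense orientation ("Flp-on"). Two loxP sites in the same orientation surround the whole unit, so Cre deletes it ("Cre-off"). Killing should therefore be restricted to cells that express Flp but not Cre. The depositor notes that this scheme does not use the intron-based INTRSECT design, although the annotation does detect short β-globin intron fragments next to the FRT sites. The sequence record is titled "Con/Fon", but the annotated site arrangement matches the Coff/Fon logic of the catalogue entry.
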