Features (pLannotate 1.2.2; 26 found; start..end, strand, type, name):
    137..157     +  protein_bind   attB4: mutant version of attB; core recombination site for the Gateway® BP reaction BP Clonase™
    177..388     +  promoter       EF-1α core promoter: core promoter for human elongation factor EF-1α
    389..498     +  intron         EF-1α intron A (fragment): intron upstream of the start codon of human EF-1α
   1124..1327    +  intron         EF-1α intron A: truncated intron upstream of the start codon of human EF-1α
   1336..1360    +  protein_bind   attB1: mutant version of attB; recombination site for the Gateway® BP reaction BP Clonase™
   1361..1394    +  protein_bind   loxP: Cre-mediated recombination occurs in the 8-bp core sequence (GCATACAT). Cre recombinase
   1413..1446    +  protein_bind   FRT (minimal): supports FLP-mediated excision but not integration (Turan and Bode, 2011) FLP recombinase from the Saccharomyces cerevisiae 2μ plasmid
   1447..1496    -  intron         β-globin intron (fragment): internally truncated intron from human β-globin
   1542..2243    -  CDS            POLG_TEV (fragment): Experimental evidence at protein level: Swiss-Prot protein existence level 1. [Nuclear inclusion protein A]: has RNA-binding and proteolytic activities. From Tobacco etch virus (TEV).
   2310..3155    -  CDS            CASP3: CASP3_HUMAN - Also known as CPP32. Experimental evidence at protein level: Swiss-Prot protein existence level 1. Involved in the activation cascade of caspases responsible for apoptosis execution (PubMed:7596430). At the onset of apoptosis it proteolytically cleaves poly(ADP-ribose) polymerase (PARP) at a '216- Asp-|-Gly-217' bond (PubMed:7774019). Cleaves and activates sterol regulatory element binding proteins (SREBPs) between the basic helix- loop-helix leucine zipper domain and the membrane attachment domain. Cleaves and activates caspase-6, -7 and -9 (PubMed:7596430). Involved in the clea
   3168..3201    -  protein_bind   FRT (minimal): supports FLP-mediated excision but not integration (Turan and Bode, 2011) FLP recombinase from the Saccharomyces cerevisiae 2μ plasmid
   3202..3252    -  intron         β-globin intron (fragment): internally truncated intron from human β-globin
   3298..3331    +  protein_bind   loxP: Cre-mediated recombination occurs in the 8-bp core sequence (GCATACAT). Cre recombinase
   3335..3355    -  protein_bind   attB2: mutant version of attB; core recombination site for the Gateway® BP reaction BP Clonase™
   3364..3521    +  misc_feature   WPRE (fragment): woodchuck hepatitis virus posttranscriptional regulatory element
   3527..3609    +  misc_feature   WPRE (fragment): woodchuck hepatitis virus posttranscriptional regulatory element
   3640..3751    +  polyA_signal   bGH poly(A) signal: bovine growth hormone polyadenylation signal
   3855..3995    +  repeat_region  AAV2 ITR: inverted terminal repeat of adeno-associated virus serotype 2 inverted
   4000..4051    -  misc_feature   bom (fragment): basis of mobility region from pBR322
   4070..4525    +  rep_origin     f1 ori (sequence partly withheld): f1 bacteriophage origin of replication; arrow indicates direction of (+) strand synthesis
   4526..4575    -  misc_feature   bom (fragment): basis of mobility region from pBR322
   4677..4712    -  CDS            rop (fragment): Rop protein, which maintains plasmids at low copy number; rop
   4807..4911    +  promoter       AmpR promoter: bla
   4912..5772    +  CDS            AmpR: β-lactamase; bla; confers resistance to ampicillin, carbenicillin, and related antibiotics
   5943..6531    +  rep_origin     ori: high-copy-number ColE1/pMB1/pBR322/pUC origin of replication
   6593..130     -  repeat_region  AAV2 ITR (across the origin): inverted terminal repeat of adeno-associated virus serotype 2 inverted
>Addgene plasmid #242456 | pAAV-Ef1a-Con/Fon-taCasp3-T2A-TEVp-WPRE3-BGHpA | addgene full sequence | sequence record 492090 | Addgene NGS Result
CTGCGCGCTCGCTCGCTCACTGAGGCCGCCCGGGCAAAGCCCGGGCGTCGGGCGACCTTTGGTCGCCCGG
CCTCAGTGAGCGAGCGAGCGCGCAGAGAGGGAGTGGCCAACTCCATCACTAGGGGTTCCTTCTAGACAAC
TTTGTATAGAAAAGTTGGGCTCCGGTGCCCGTCAGTGGGCAGAGCGCACATCGCCCACAGTCCCCGAGAA
GTTGGGGGGAGGGGTCGGCAATTGAACCGGTGCCTAGAGAAGGTGGCGCGGGGTAAACTGGGAAAGTGAT
GTCGTGTACTGGCTCCGCCTTTTTCCCGAGGGTGGGGGAGAACCGTATATAAGTGCAGTAGTCGCCGTGA
ACGTTCTTTTTCGCAACGGGTTTGCCGCCAGAACACAGGTAAGTGCCGTGTGTGGTTCCCGCGGGCCTGG
CCTCTTTACGGGTTATGGCCCTTGCGTGCCTTGAATTACTTCCACCTGGCTGCAGTACGTGATTCTTGAT
CCCGAGCTTCGGGTTGGAAGTGGGTGGGAGAGTTCGAGGCCTTGCGCTTAAGGAGCCCCTTCGCCTCGTG
CTTGAGTTGAGGCCTGGCCTGGGCGCTGGGGCCGCCGCGTGCGAATCTGGTGGCACCTTCGCGCCTGTCT
CGCTGCTTTCGATAAGTCTCTAGCCATTTAAAATTTTTGATGACCTGCTGCGACGCTTTTTTTCTGGCAA
GATAGTCTTGTAAATGCGGGCCAAGATCTGCACACTGGTATTTCGGTTTTTGGGGCCGCGGGCGGCGACG
GGGCCCGTGCGTCCCAGCGCACATGTTCGGCGAGGCGGGGCCTGCGAGCGCGGCCACCGAGAATCGGACG
GGGGTAGTCTCAAGCTGGCCGGCCTGCTCTGGTGCCTGGTCTCGCGCCGCCGTGTATCGCCCCGCCCTGG
GCGGCAAGGCTGGCCCGGTCGGCACCAGTTGCGTGAGCGGAAAGATGGCCGCTTCCCGGCCCTGCTGCAG
GGAGCTCAAAATGGAGGACGCGGCGCTCGGGAGAGCGGGCGGGTGAGTCACCCACACAAAGGAAAAGGGC
CTTTCCGTCCTCAGCCGTCGCTTCATGTGACTCCACGGAGTACCGGGCGCCGTCCAGGCACCTCGATTAG
TTCTCGAGCTTTTGGAGTACGTCGTCTTTAGGTTGGGGGGAGGGGTTTTATGCGATGGAGTTTCCCCACA
CTGAGTGGGTGGAGACTGAAGTTAGGCCAGCTTGGCACTTGATGTAATTCTCCTTGGAATTTGCCCTTTT
TGAGTTTGGATCTTGGTTCATTCTCAAGCCTCAGACAGTGGTTCAAAGTTTTTTTCTTCCATTTCAGGTG
TCGTGACAAGTTTGTACAAAAAAGCAGGCTATAACTTCGTATAGCATACATTATACGAAGTTATCCTAGG
GTCGACTCCGGAGAAGTTCCTATTCTCTAGAAAGTATAGGAACTTCGCAGAATGGTAGCTGGATTGTAGC
TGCTATTAGCAATATGAAACCTCTTAGAAGTTCCTATTCTTCAAAAGGTATAGGAACTTCGGCGCGCCTC
AAAGCTGAGTGGCTTCCTTAACGGGCTGGAAGGGTTCCTCGGGCTTGACCATGAACACCTTATGTCCGCC
CCAAAGAACGCTGTCGGCGTTCAGCCTCCAGCCGCTCACCCACTGCTGCGCCTCTTGATTGGTCAACAGC
TCCATGAAGTTTTTCGGCACGCTCGTGAAGTAGTTGTTGGTATTGGTAAAATTGCTGGCGCTGTGGATGC
CCACGATGAAGCCGTCCCTAGTGCTCACCAATGGGCTGCCGCATTGGCCATCCTTCGTCTGAATCCAGTG
CTTCCAGAAGATGCCGTCGCTGCTGGGGAAGGTGCAGCTGGTATCAGAGACCATGCTGCTCATGGACTTG
GTCTGGAAGTTGGTGGTCACCAGGCAGATTCGCTCCTCCCTTTGTGGCTCCCTGAACTTCAGTTTCTGGG
GAAAGGGGGGGAAGTCCTTGGGCATCCTGATGATAATCATGTCCCTGCCGTCGATCAGGTGCTGTTGCAG
GGTGGTTGTGTTCTTCACTTTGAACACGCCGTGCAGGCTTTGCACCAGCAGTGTGCCGTTATTCCTCCTG
AACAGATGCTTGTTGGTGATGATGAAGGGGCCGAAGCCGATGCCGTACAGACTAGTGGTGTGACCGTCGC
TCTCGTTGGTCAGGTGACAGATGGTGCTGGAGATCGGGTTGTAGTCCCTCGGGCCCTTGAAAAGGCTCTC
GCCAGGGCCGGGATTCTCCTCCACGTCACCGCATGTTAGAAGACTTCCTCTGCCCTCTCCGCTTCCGGAG
TGATAAAAATAGAGTTCTTTTGTGAGCATGGAAACAATACATGGAATCTGTTTCTTTGCATGAAAAGTAG
CGTCAAAGGAAAAGGACTCAAATTCTGTTGCCACCTTTCGGTTAACCCGGGTAAGAATGTGCATAAATTC
AAGCTTGTCGGCATACTGTTTCAGCATGGCACAAAGCGACTGGATGAACCAGGAGCCATCCTTTGAATTT
CGCCAAGAATAATAACCAGGTGCTGTGGAGTATGCATACAAGAAGTCGGCCTCCACTGGTATTTTATGAC
ACGCCATGTCATCATCAACACCACTCTGGAAGTAGAGATTTTCTGTCTCAATGCCACAGTCCAGTTCTGT
ACCACGGCAGGCCTGAATAATGAAAAGTTTGGGTTTTCCAGTTAGACTTCTACAACGATCCCCTCTGAAA
AAGTTTGTTATTTTTTTCAGGTCAACAGGTCCATTTGTTCCAAAAATTATTCCTTCTTCACCATGGCTCA
GAAGCACACAAACAAAACTGCTCCTTTTGCTGTGATCTTCTTTAGAAACATCACGCATCAATTCCACAAT
TTCTTCACGTGTAAGATCATTTTTATTCCTGACTTCATATTTCAAGTTTCTGAATGTTTCCCTGAGGTTT
GCTGCATCGACATCTGTACCAGACCGAGATGTCATTCCAGTGCTTTTATGAAAATTCTTATTATTAATTA
TTATACATAAACCCATCTCAGGATAATCCATTTTATAACTGTTGTCCAGGGATATTCCAGAGTCCATTGA
TTCGCTTCCATGTATGATCTTTGGTTCCAAATTTTTAATGGATTTTGAATCCACTGAGTTTTCAGTGTTC
TCCATGGTGGCGCTAGCGAAGTTCCTATACTTTCTAGAGAATAGGAACTTCTTGCCTTAACCCAGAAATT
ATCACTGTTATTCTTTAGAATGGTGCAAAGAGAAGTTCCTATACCTTTTGAAGAATAGGAACTTCGAATT
CTCTAGAATAACTTCGTATAGCATACATTATACGAAGTTATACCCAGCTTTCTTGTACAAAGTGGGAATT
CATAATCAACCTCTGGATTACAAAATTTGTGAAAGATTGACTGGTATTCTTAACTATGTTGCTCCTTTTA
CGCTATGTGGATACGCTGCTTTAATGCCTTTGTATCATGCTATTGCTTCCCGTATGGCTTTCATTTTCTC
CTCCTTGTATAAATCCTGGTTAGTTCTTGCCACGGCGGAACTCATCGCCGCCTGCCTTGCCCGCTGCTGG
ACAGGGGCTCGGCTGTTGGGCACTGACAATTCCGTGGTGGAATTCCTAGAGCTCGCTGATCAGCCTCGAC
TGTGCCTTCTAGTTGCCAGCCATCTGTTGTTTGCCCCTCCCCCGTGCCTTCCTTGACCCTGGAAGGTGCC
ACTCCCACTGTCCTTTCCTAATAAAATGAGGAAATTGCATCGCATTGTCTGAGTAGGTGTCATTCTATTC
TGGGGGGTGGGGTGGGGCAGGACAGCAAGGGGGAGGATTGGGAAGAGAATAGCAGGCATGCTGGGGAGGG
CCGCAGGAACCCCTAGTGATGGAGTTGGCCACTCCCTCTCTGCGCGCTCGCTCGCTCACTGAGGCCGGGC
GACCAAAGGTCGCCCGACGCCCGGGCTTTGCCCGGGCGGCCTCAGTGAGCGAGCGAGCGCGCAGCTGCCT
GCAGGGGCGCCTGATGCGGTATTTTCTCCTTACGCATCTGTGCGGTATTTCACACCGCATA
[95 nt withheld, positions 4052-4146]
T
[46 nt withheld, positions 4148-4193]
C
[141 nt withheld, positions 4195-4335]
CCTTTGACGTTGGAGTCCACGTTCTTT
[37 nt withheld, positions 4363-4399]
ACTCTATCTCGGGCTATTCTTTTGATTTATAAGGGATTTTGCCGATTTCGGTCTATTGGTTAAAAAATGA
GCTGATTTAACAAAAATTTAACGCGAATTTTAACAAAATATTAACGTTTACAATTTTATGGTGCACTCTC
AGTACAATCTGCTCTGATGCCGCATAGTTAAGCCAGCCCCGACACCCGCCAACACCCGCTGACGCGCCCT
GACGGGCTTGTCTGCTCCCGGCATCCGCTTACAGACAAGCTGTGACCGTCTCCGGGAGCTGCATGTGTCA
GAGGTTTTCACCGTCATCACCGAAACGCGCGAGACGAAAGGGCCTCGTGATACGCCTATTTTTATAGGTT
AATGTCATGATAATAATGGTTTCTTAGACGTCAGGTGGCACTTTTCGGGGAAATGTGCGCGGAACCCCTA
TTTGTTTATTTTTCTAAATACATTCAAATATGTATCCGCTCATGAGACAATAACCCTGATAAATGCTTCA
ATAATATTGAAAAAGGAAGAGTATGAGTATTCAACATTTCCGTGTCGCCCTTATTCCCTTTTTTGCGGCA
TTTTGCCTTCCTGTTTTTGCTCACCCAGAAACGCTGGTGAAAGTAAAAGATGCTGAAGATCAGTTGGGTG
CACGAGTGGGTTACATCGAACTGGATCTCAACAGCGGTAAGATCCTTGAGAGTTTTCGCCCCGAAGAACG
TTTTCCAATGATGAGCACTTTTAAAGTTCTGCTATGTGGCGCGGTATTATCCCGTATTGACGCCGGGCAA
GAGCAACTCGGTCGCCGCATACACTATTCTCAGAATGACTTGGTTGAGTACTCACCAGTCACAGAAAAGC
ATCTTACGGATGGCATGACAGTAAGAGAATTATGCAGTGCTGCCATAACCATGAGTGATAACACTGCGGC
CAACTTACTTCTGACAACGATCGGAGGACCGAAGGAGCTAACCGCTTTTTTGCACAACATGGGGGATCAT
GTAACTCGCCTTGATCGTTGGGAACCGGAGCTGAATGAAGCCATACCAAACGACGAGCGTGACACCACGA
TGCCTGTAGCAATGGCAACAACGTTGCGCAAACTATTAACTGGCGAACTACTTACTCTAGCTTCCCGGCA
ACAATTAATAGACTGGATGGAGGCGGATAAAGTTGCAGGACCACTTCTGCGCTCGGCCCTTCCGGCTGGC
TGGTTTATTGCTGATAAATCTGGAGCCGGTGAGCGTGGAAGCCGCGGTATCATTGCAGCACTGGGGCCAG
ATGGTAAGCCCTCCCGTATCGTAGTTATCTACACGACGGGGAGTCAGGCAACTATGGATGAACGAAATAG
ACAGATCGCTGAGATAGGTGCCTCACTGATTAAGCATTGGTAACTGTCAGACCAAGTTTACTCATATATA
CTTTAGATTGATTTAAAACTTCATTTTTAATTTAAAAGGATCTAGGTGAAGATCCTTTTTGATAATCTCA
TGACCAAAATCCCTTAACGTGAGTTTTCGTTCCACTGAGCGTCAGACCCCGTAGAAAAGATCAAAGGATC
TTCTTGAGATCCTTTTTTTCTGCGCGTAATCTGCTGCTTGCAAACAAAAAAACCACCGCTACCAGCGGTG
GTTTGTTTGCCGGATCAAGAGCTACCAACTCTTTTTCCGAAGGTAACTGGCTTCAGCAGAGCGCAGATAC
CAAATACTGTTCTTCTAGTGTAGCCGTAGTTAGGCCACCACTTCAAGAACTCTGTAGCACCGCCTACATA
CCTCGCTCTGCTAATCCTGTTACCAGTGGCTGCTGCCAGTGGCGATAAGTCGTGTCTTACCGGGTTGGAC
TCAAGACGATAGTTACCGGATAAGGCGCAGCGGTCGGGCTGAACGGGGGGTTCGTGCACACAGCCCAGCT
TGGAGCGAACGACCTACACCGAACTGAGATACCTACAGCGTGAGCTATGAGAAAGCGCCACGCTTCCCGA
AGGGAGAAAGGCGGACAGGTATCCGGTAAGCGGCAGGGTCGGAACAGGAGAGCGCACGAGGGAGCTTCCA
GGGGGAAACGCCTGGTATCTTTATAGTCCTGTCGGGTTTCGCCACCTCTGACTTGAGCGTCGATTTTTGT
GATGCTCGTCAGGGGGGCGGAGCCTATGGAAAAACGCCAGCAACGCGGCCTTTTTACGGTTCCTGGCCTT
TTGCTGGCCTTTTGCTCACATGTCCTGCAGGCAG
